Addgene plasmid #90541: AURKA A2.1 gRNA
Purpose: 3rd generation lentiviral gRNA plasmid targeting human AURKA
Depositing lab: Iain Cheeseman. Depositing organization: Whitehead Institute for Biomedical Research. Publication: Large-Scale Analysis of CRISPR/Cas9 Cell-Cycle Knockouts Reveals the Diversity of p53-Dependent Responses to Cell-Cycle Defects. McKinley KL, Cheeseman IM. Dev Cell. 2017 Feb 27;40(4):405-420.e2. doi: 10.1016/j.devcel.2017.01.012. Epub 2017 Feb 16. PubMed 28216383.
Backbone
  Vector backbone: pLenti-sgRNA
  Backbone manufacturer: Eric Lander & David Sabatini labs (Addgene plasmid #71409)
  Backbone size w/o insert (bp): 9151
  Vector type: Lentiviral, CRISPR
  Selectable markers: Puromycin
Growth in bacteria
  Bacterial resistance: Ampicillin, 100 μg/mL
  Growth temperature: 37°C
  Growth strain: NEB Stable
  Copy number: Unknown
Gene/Insert
  Gene/Insert name: AURKA (Guide Designation A2.1) (alt name: pKMKO series)
  gRNA/shRNA sequence: CACCGTGCTTGCAAAGGAATGCGC
  Species: H. sapiens (human)
  Promoter: U6
  Cloning method: Restriction Enzyme; 5′ cloning site BsmBI (destroyed during cloning); 3′ cloning site BsmBI (destroyed during cloning)
  Sequencing primers: 5′ hU6-F (5'-GAGGGCCTATTTCCCATGATT-3'); 3′ EF1a-R (5'-CACGGCGACTACTGCACTTA-3')
Terms and licenses: Academic/Nonprofit Terms; Industry Terms: Not Available to Industry
Depositor comments: Please note that gRNA target sequence listed is not strictly the 20nt spacer sequence, but also contains the 5' BsmBI overhang. For more information about knockout human cell lines generated using this plasmid, please see http://cellcycleknockouts.wi.mit.edu/ .
How to cite: AURKA A2.1 gRNA was a gift from Iain Cheeseman (Addgene plasmid # 90541 ; http://n2t.net/addgene:90541 ; RRID:Addgene_90541)
