[The description below was written by a language model from this plasmid's Addgene catalogue record and pLannotate feature annotations shown in this document.]
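Description:
AURKA A2.1 gRNA is a third-generation lentiviral CRISPR guide plasmid built on the pLenti-sgRNA backbone and designed to deliver a single guide RNA against human AURKA (Aurora kinase A) into mammalian cells. In bacteria it is maintained through a high-copy ColE1/pUC-type origin and selected with ampicillin via the β-lactamase gene. An f1 origin, SV40 origin and remnants of lac/lacZα cloning-vector sequence are also annotated. The catalogue lists the empty backbone as 9,151 bp, whereas the sequenced plasmid is 7,301 nt. This would be consistent with loss of a stuffer fragment when the guide oligos were ligated between the two BsmBI sites, both destroyed in cloning, although the record does not state this explicitly.

The viral portion has the typical third-generation arrangement. An RSV promoter drives a truncated HIV-1 5′ LTR, making genomic RNA production Tat-independent, and is followed by the Ψ packaging signal with a gag fragment, the Rev response element for nuclear export, and a cPPT/CTS. The self-inactivating ΔU3 3′ LTR disables LTR promoter activity after integration. Within this frame, a human U6 RNA polymerase III promoter expresses the AURKA spacer fused to the Streptococcus pyogenes guide scaffold (annotated as a tracrRNA fragment). A separate EF-1α core promoter drives puromycin N-acetyltransferase, with a WPRE to boost expression, allowing selection of transduced cells.

No Cas9 is encoded, so the nuclease must be supplied separately. The plasmid belongs to a guide series used for a large-scale analysis of cell-cycle gene knockouts in human cells.
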