Features (pLannotate 1.2.2; 27 found; start..end, strand, type, name):
     18..110     +  CDS            lacI (fragment): lac repressor; lacI; The lac repressor binds to the lac operator to inhibit transcription in E. coli. This inhibition can be relieved by adding lactose or isopropyl-β-D-thiogalactopyranoside (IPTG).
    123..144     +  protein_bind   CAP binding site: CAP binding activates transcription in the presence of cAMP. E. coli catabolite activator protein
    159..189     +  promoter       lac promoter: promoter for the E. coli lac operon
    197..213     +  protein_bind   lac operator: The lac repressor binds to the lac operator to inhibit transcription in E. coli. This inhibition can be relieved by adding lactose or isopropyl-β-D-thiogalactopyranoside (IPTG). lac repressor encoded by lacI
    258..276     +  promoter       T3 promoter: promoter for bacteriophage T3 RNA polymerase
    304..530     +  promoter       RSV promoter: Rous sarcoma virus enhancer/promoter
    531..711     +  LTR            5' LTR (truncated): truncated 5' long terminal repeat (LTR) from HIV-1
    758..883     +  misc_feature   HIV-1 Ψ: packaging signal of human immunodeficiency virus type 1
    867..1230    +  CDS            HIV-1 gag (fragment): gag protein from human immunodeficiency virus 1; gag
   1376..1609    +  misc_feature   RRE: The Rev response element (RRE) of HIV-1 allows for Rev-dependent mRNA export from the nucleus to the cytoplasm.
   1986..2012    +  CDS            Rev (fragment): human immunodeficiency virus 1 (HIV-1) Rev protein; rev; enhances nuclear export of unspliced and incompletely spliced viral mRNAs
   2016..2256    +  promoter       U6 promoter: RNA polymerase III promoter for human U6 snRNA
   2303..2370    +  misc_RNA       tracrRNA (fragment): trans-activating CRISPR RNA for the Streptococcus pyogenes CRISPR/Cas9 system
   2419..2536    +  misc_feature   cPPT/CTS: central polypurine tract and central termination sequence of HIV-1
   2605..2816    +  promoter       EF-1α core promoter: core promoter for human elongation factor EF-1α
   2842..3441    +  CDS            PuroR (fragment): puromycin N-acetyltransferase; pac from Streptomyces; confers resistance to puromycin
   3457..4045    +  misc_feature   WPRE: woodchuck hepatitis virus posttranscriptional regulatory element
   4096..4115    +  misc_feature   cPPT/CTS (fragment): central polypurine tract and central termination sequence of HIV-1
   4117..4350    +  LTR            3' LTR (ΔU3): self-inactivating 3' long terminal repeat (LTR) from HIV-1
   4428..4549    +  polyA_signal   SV40 poly(A) signal: SV40 polyadenylation signal
   4589..4724    +  rep_origin     SV40 ori: SV40 origin of replication
   4745..4763    -  promoter       T7 promoter: promoter for bacteriophage T7 RNA polymerase
   4771..4926    +  CDS            lacZα (fragment): LacZα fragment of β-galactosidase; lacZ fragment
   4931..5359    +  rep_origin     f1 ori (sequence partly withheld): f1 bacteriophage origin of replication; arrow indicates direction of (+) strand synthesis
   5412..5516    +  promoter       AmpR promoter: bla
   5517..6377    +  CDS            AmpR: β-lactamase; bla; confers resistance to ampicillin, carbenicillin, and related antibiotics
   6548..7136    +  rep_origin     ori: high-copy-number ColE1/pMB1/pBR322/pUC origin of replication
>Addgene plasmid #90541 | AURKA A2.1 gRNA | addgene full sequence | sequence record 182863 | Addgene NGS Result
AGCGAGGAAGCGGAAGAGCGCCCAATACGCAAACCGCCTCTCCCCGCGCGTTGGCCGATTCATTAATGCA
GCTGGCACGACAGGTTTCCCGACTGGAAAGCGGGCAGTGAGCGCAACGCAATTAATGTGAGTTAGCTCAC
TCATTAGGCACCCCAGGCTTTACACTTTATGCTTCCGGCTCGTATGTTGTGTGGAATTGTGAGCGGATAA
CAATTTCACACAGGAAACAGCTATGACCATGATTACGCCAAGCGCGCAATTAACCCTCACTAAAGGGAAC
AAAAGCTGGAGCTGCAAGCTTAATGTAGTCTTATGCAATACTCTTGTAGTCTTGCAACATGGTAACGATG
AGTTAGCAACATGCCTTACAAGGAGAGAAAAAGCACCGTGCATGCCGATTGGTGGAAGTAAGGTGGTACG
ATCGTGCCTTATTAGGAAGGCAACAGACGGGTCTGACATGGATTGGACGAACCACTGAATTGCCGCATTG
CAGAGATATTGTATTTAAGTGCCTAGCTCGATACATAAACGGGTCTCTCTGGTTAGACCAGATCTGAGCC
TGGGAGCTCTCTGGCTAACTAGGGAACCCACTGCTTAAGCCTCAATAAAGCTTGCCTTGAGTGCTTCAAG
TAGTGTGTGCCCGTCTGTTGTGTGACTCTGGTAACTAGAGATCCCTCAGACCCTTTTAGTCAGTGTGGAA
AATCTCTAGCAGTGGCGCCCGAACAGGGACTTGAAAGCGAAAGGGAAACCAGAGGAGCTCTCTCGACGCA
GGACTCGGCTTGCTGAAGCGCGCACGGCAAGAGGCGAGGGGCGGCGACTGGTGAGTACGCCAAAAATTTT
GACTAGCGGAGGCTAGAAGGAGAGAGATGGGTGCGAGAGCGTCAGTATTAAGCGGGGGAGAATTAGATCG
CGATGGGAAAAAATTCGGTTAAGGCCAGGGGGAAAGAAAAAATATAAATTAAAACATATAGTATGGGCAA
GCAGGGAGCTAGAACGATTCGCAGTTAATCCTGGCCTGTTAGAAACATCAGAAGGCTGTAGACAAATACT
GGGACAGCTACAACCATCCCTTCAGACAGGATCAGAAGAACTTAGATCATTATATAATACAGTAGCAACC
CTCTATTGTGTGCATCAAAGGATAGAGATAAAAGACACCAAGGAAGCTTTAGACAAGATAGAGGAAGAGC
AAAACAAAAGTAAGACCACCGCACAGCAAGCGGCCGCTGATCTTCAGACCTGGAGGAGGAGATATGAGGG
ACAATTGGAGAAGTGAATTATATAAATATAAAGTAGTAAAAATTGAACCATTAGGAGTAGCACCCACCAA
GGCAAAGAGAAGAGTGGTGCAGAGAGAAAAAAGAGCAGTGGGAATAGGAGCTTTGTTCCTTGGGTTCTTG
GGAGCAGCAGGAAGCACTATGGGCGCAGCGTCAATGACGCTGACGGTACAGGCCAGACAATTATTGTCTG
GTATAGTGCAGCAGCAGAACAATTTGCTGAGGGCTATTGAGGCGCAACAGCATCTGTTGCAACTCACAGT
CTGGGGCATCAAGCAGCTCCAGGCAAGAATCCTGGCTGTGGAAAGATACCTAAAGGATCAACAGCTCCTG
GGGATTTGGGGTTGCTCTGGAAAACTCATTTGCACCACTGCTGTGCCTTGGAATGCTAGTTGGAGTAATA
AATCTCTGGAACAGATTTGGAATCACACGACCTGGATGGAGTGGGACAGAGAAATTAACAATTACACAAG
CTTAATACACTCCTTAATTGAAGAATCGCAAAACCAGCAAGAAAAGAATGAACAAGAATTATTGGAATTA
GATAAATGGGCAAGTTTGTGGAATTGGTTTAACATAACAAATTGGCTGTGGTATATAAAATTATTCATAA
TGATAGTAGGAGGCTTGGTAGGTTTAAGAATAGTTTTTGCTGTACTTTCTATAGTGAATAGAGTTAGGCA
GGGATATTCACCATTATCGTTTCAGACCCACCTCCCAACCCCGAGGGGACCCAGAGAGGGCCTATTTCCC
ATGATTCCTTCATATTTGCATATACGATACAAGGCTGTTAGAGAGATAATTAGAATTAATTTGACTGTAA
ACACAAAGATATTAGTACAAAATACGTGACGTAGAAAGTAATAATTTCTTGGGTAGTTTGCAGTTTTAAA
ATTATGTTTTAAAATGGACTATCATATGCTTACCGTAACTTGAAAGTATTTCGATTTCTTGGCTTTATAT
ATCTTGTGGAAAGGACGAAACACCGTGCTTGCAAAGGAATGCGCGTTTAAGAGCTATGCTGGAAACAGCA
TAGCAAGTTTAAATAAGGCTAGTCCGTTATCAACTTGAAAAAGTGGCACCGAGTCGGTGCTTTTTTTGAA
TTCTAGATCTTGAGACAAATGGCAGTATTCATCCACAATTTTAAAAGAAAAGGGGGGATTGGGGGGTACA
GTGCAGGGGAAAGAATAGTAGACATAATAGCAACAGACATACAAACTAAAGAATTACAAAAACAAATTAC
AAAAATTCAAAATTTTCGGGTTTATTACAGGGACAGCAGAGATCCACTTTGGCGCCGGCTCGAGTGGCTC
CGGTGCCCGTCAGTGGGCAGAGCGCACATCGCCCACAGTCCCCGAGAAGTTGGGGGGAGGGGTCGGCAAT
TGAACCGGTGCCTAGAGAAGGTGGCGCGGGGTAAACTGGGAAAGTGATGTCGTGTACTGGCTCCGCCTTT
TTCCCGAGGGTGGGGGAGAACCGTATATAAGTGCAGTAGTCGCCGTGAACGTTCTTTTTCGCAACGGGTT
TGCCGCCAGAACACAGGTGTCGTGACGCGGGATCCGCCACCATGACCGAGTACAAGCCCACGGTGCGCCT
CGCCACCCGCGACGACGTCCCCAGGGCCGTACGCACCCTCGCCGCCGCGTTCGCCGACTACCCCGCCACG
CGCCACACCGTCGATCCGGACCGCCACATCGAGCGGGTCACCGAGCTGCAAGAACTCTTCCTCACGCGCG
TCGGGCTCGACATCGGCAAGGTGTGGGTCGCGGACGACGGCGCCGCGGTGGCGGTCTGGACCACGCCGGA
GAGCGTCGAAGCGGGGGCGGTGTTCGCCGAGATCGGCCCGCGCATGGCCGAGTTGAGCGGTTCCCGGCTG
GCCGCGCAGCAACAGATGGAAGGCCTCCTGGCGCCGCACCGGCCCAAGGAGCCCGCGTGGTTCCTGGCCA
CCGTCGGAGTCTCGCCCGACCACCAGGGCAAGGGTCTGGGCAGCGCCGTCGTGCTCCCCGGAGTGGAGGC
GGCCGAGCGCGCCGGGGTGCCCGCCTTCCTGGAGACCTCCGCGCCCCGCAACCTCCCCTTCTACGAGCGG
CTCGGCTTCACCGTCACCGCCGACGTCGAGGTGCCCGAAGGACCGCGCACCTGGTGCATGACCCGCAAGC
CCGGTGCCTGAACGCGTTAAGTCGACAATCAACCTCTGGATTACAAAATTTGTGAAAGATTGACTGGTAT
TCTTAACTATGTTGCTCCTTTTACGCTATGTGGATACGCTGCTTTAATGCCTTTGTATCATGCTATTGCT
TCCCGTATGGCTTTCATTTTCTCCTCCTTGTATAAATCCTGGTTGCTGTCTCTTTATGAGGAGTTGTGGC
CCGTTGTCAGGCAACGTGGCGTGGTGTGCACTGTGTTTGCTGACGCAACCCCCACTGGTTGGGGCATTGC
CACCACCTGTCAGCTCCTTTCCGGGACTTTCGCTTTCCCCCTCCCTATTGCCACGGCGGAACTCATCGCC
GCCTGCCTTGCCCGCTGCTGGACAGGGGCTCGGCTGTTGGGCACTGACAATTCCGTGGTGTTGTCGGGGA
AATCATCGTCCTTTCCTTGGCTGCTCGCCTGTGTTGCCACCTGGATTCTGCGCGGGACGTCCTTCTGCTA
CGTCCCTTCGGCCCTCAATCCAGCGGACCTTCCTTCCCGCGGCCTGCTGCCGGCTCTGCGGCCTCTTCCG
CGTCTTCGCCTTCGCCCTCAGACGAGTCGGATCTCCCTTTGGGCCGCCTCCCCGCGTCGACTTTAAGACC
AATGACTTACAAGGCAGCTGTAGATCTTAGCCACTTTTTAAAAGAAAAGGGGGGACTGGAAGGGCTAATT
CACTCCCAACGAAGACAAGATCTGCTTTTTGCTTGTACTGGGTCTCTCTGGTTAGACCAGATCTGAGCCT
GGGAGCTCTCTGGCTAACTAGGGAACCCACTGCTTAAGCCTCAATAAAGCTTGCCTTGAGTGCTTCAAGT
AGTGTGTGCCCGTCTGTTGTGTGACTCTGGTAACTAGAGATCCCTCAGACCCTTTTAGTCAGTGTGGAAA
ATCTCTAGCAGTACGTATAGTAGTTCATGTCATCTTATTATTCAGTATTTATAACTTGCAAAGAAATGAA
TATCAGAGAGTGAGAGGAACTTGTTTATTGCAGCTTATAATGGTTACAAATAAAGCAATAGCATCACAAA
TTTCACAAATAAAGCATTTTTTTCACTGCATTCTAGTTGTGGTTTGTCCAAACTCATCAATGTATCTTAT
CATGTCTGGCTCTAGCTATCCCGCCCCTAACTCCGCCCATCCCGCCCCTAACTCCGCCCAGTTCCGCCCA
TTCTCCGCCCCATGGCTGACTAATTTTTTTTATTTATGCAGAGGCCGAGGCCGCCTCGGCCTCTGAGCTA
TTCCAGAAGTAGTGAGGAGGCTTTTTTGGAGGCCTAGGGACGTACCCAATTCGCCCTATAGTGAGTCGTA
TTACGCGCGCTCACTGGCCGTCGTTTTACAACGTCGTGACTGGGAAAACCCTGGCGTTACCCAACTTAAT
CGCCTTGCAGCACATCCCCCTTTCGCCAGCTGGCGTAATAGCGAAGAGGCCCGCACCGATCGCCCTTCCC
AACAGTTGCGCAGCCTGAATGGCGAATGGG
[124 nt withheld, positions 4931-5054]
C
[91 nt withheld, positions 5056-5146]
A
[49 nt withheld, positions 5148-5196]
CCTTTGACGTTGGAGTCCACGTTCTTT
[37 nt withheld, positions 5224-5260]
ACCCTATCTCGGTCTATTCTTTTGATTTATAAGGGATTTTGCCGATTTCGGCCTATTGGTTAAAAAATGA
GCTGATTTAACAAAAATTTAACGCGAATTTTAACAAAATATTAACGCTTACAATTTAGGTGGCACTTTTC
GGGGAAATGTGCGCGGAACCCCTATTTGTTTATTTTTCTAAATACATTCAAATATGTATCCGCTCATGAG
ACAATAACCCTGATAAATGCTTCAATAATATTGAAAAAGGAAGAGTATGAGTATTCAACATTTCCGTGTC
GCCCTTATTCCCTTTTTTGCGGCATTTTGCCTTCCTGTTTTTGCTCACCCAGAAACGCTGGTGAAAGTAA
AAGATGCTGAAGATCAGTTGGGTGCACGAGTGGGTTACATCGAACTGGATCTCAACAGCGGTAAGATCCT
TGAGAGTTTTCGCCCCGAAGAACGTTTTCCAATGATGAGCACTTTTAAAGTTCTGCTATGTGGCGCGGTA
TTATCCCGTATTGACGCCGGGCAAGAGCAACTCGGTCGCCGCATACACTATTCTCAGAATGACTTGGTTG
AGTACTCACCAGTCACAGAAAAGCATCTTACGGATGGCATGACAGTAAGAGAATTATGCAGTGCTGCCAT
AACCATGAGTGATAACACTGCGGCCAACTTACTTCTGACAACGATCGGAGGACCGAAGGAGCTAACCGCT
TTTTTGCACAACATGGGGGATCATGTAACTCGCCTTGATCGTTGGGAACCGGAGCTGAATGAAGCCATAC
CAAACGACGAGCGTGACACCACGATGCCTGTAGCAATGGCAACAACGTTGCGCAAACTATTAACTGGCGA
ACTACTTACTCTAGCTTCCCGGCAACAATTAATAGACTGGATGGAGGCGGATAAAGTTGCAGGACCACTT
CTGCGCTCGGCCCTTCCGGCTGGCTGGTTTATTGCTGATAAATCTGGAGCCGGTGAGCGTGGGTCTCGCG
GTATCATTGCAGCACTGGGGCCAGATGGTAAGCCCTCCCGTATCGTAGTTATCTACACGACGGGGAGTCA
GGCAACTATGGATGAACGAAATAGACAGATCGCTGAGATAGGTGCCTCACTGATTAAGCATTGGTAACTG
TCAGACCAAGTTTACTCATATATACTTTAGATTGATTTAAAACTTCATTTTTAATTTAAAAGGATCTAGG
TGAAGATCCTTTTTGATAATCTCATGACCAAAATCCCTTAACGTGAGTTTTCGTTCCACTGAGCGTCAGA
CCCCGTAGAAAAGATCAAAGGATCTTCTTGAGATCCTTTTTTTCTGCGCGTAATCTGCTGCTTGCAAACA
AAAAAACCACCGCTACCAGCGGTGGTTTGTTTGCCGGATCAAGAGCTACCAACTCTTTTTCCGAAGGTAA
CTGGCTTCAGCAGAGCGCAGATACCAAATACTGTTCTTCTAGTGTAGCCGTAGTTAGGCCACCACTTCAA
GAACTCTGTAGCACCGCCTACATACCTCGCTCTGCTAATCCTGTTACCAGTGGCTGCTGCCAGTGGCGAT
AAGTCGTGTCTTACCGGGTTGGACTCAAGACGATAGTTACCGGATAAGGCGCAGCGGTCGGGCTGAACGG
GGGGTTCGTGCACACAGCCCAGCTTGGAGCGAACGACCTACACCGAACTGAGATACCTACAGCGTGAGCT
ATGAGAAAGCGCCACGCTTCCCGAAGGGAGAAAGGCGGACAGGTATCCGGTAAGCGGCAGGGTCGGAACA
GGAGAGCGCACGAGGGAGCTTCCAGGGGGAAACGCCTGGTATCTTTATAGTCCTGTCGGGTTTCGCCACC
TCTGACTTGAGCGTCGATTTTTGTGATGCTCGTCAGGGGGGCGGAGCCTATGGAAAAACGCCAGCAACGC
GGCCTTTTTACGGTTCCTGGCCTTTTGCTGGCCTTTTGCTCACATGTTCTTTCCTGCGTTATCCCCTGAT
TCTGTGGATAACCGTATTACCGCCTTTGAGTGAGCTGATACCGCTCGCCGCAGCCGAACGACCGAGCGCA
GCGAGTCAGTG
